>Addgene plasmid #147119 | pT7-EGFP-C1-HsNXF-1-R128ER158E_O | depositor full sequence | sequence record 289566 | Full Sequence
TAGTTATTAATAGTAATCAATTACGGGGTCATTAGTTCATAGCCCATATATGGAGTTCCGCGTTACATAA
CTTACGGTAAATGGCCCGCCTGGCTGACCGCCCAACGACCCCCGCCCATTGACGTCAATAATGACGTATG
TTCCCATAGTAACGCCAATAGGGACTTTCCATTGACGTCAATGGGTGGAGTATTTACGGTAAACTGCCCA
CTTGGCAGTACATCAAGTGTATCATATGCCAAGTACGCCCCCTATTGACGTCAATGACGGTAAATGGCCC
GCCTGGCATTATGCCCAGTACATGACCTTATGGGACTTTCCTACTTGGCAGTACATCTACGTATTAGTCA
TCGCTATTACCATGGTGATGCGGTTTTGGCAGTACATCAATGGGCGTGGATAGCGGTTTGACTCACGGGG
ATTTCCAAGTCTCCACCCCATTGACGTCAATGGGAGTTTGTTTTGGCACCAAAATCAACGGGACTTTCCA
AAATGTCGTAACAACTCCGCCCCATTGACGCAAATGGGCGGTAGGCGTGTACGGTGGGAGGTCTATATAA
GCAGAGCTCTCTGGCTAACTAGAGAACCCACTGCTTACTGGCTTATCGAAATTAATACGACTCACTATAG
GGAGACCCAAGCTCTAGCGCTACCGGTCGCCACCATGGTGAGCAAGGGCGAGGAGCTGTTCACCGGGGTG
GTGCCCATCCTGGTCGAGCTGGACGGCGACGTAAACGGCCACAAGTTCAGCGTGTCCGGCGAGGGCGAGG
GCGATGCCACCTACGGCAAGCTGACCCTGAAGTTCATCTGCACCACCGGCAAGCTGCCCGTGCCCTGGCC
CACCCTCGTGACCACCCTGACCTACGGCGTGCAGTGCTTCAGCCGCTACCCCGACCACATGAAGCAGCAC
GACTTCTTCAAGTCCGCCATGCCCGAAGGCTACGTCCAGGAGCGCACCATCTTCTTCAAGGACGACGGCA
ACTACAAGACCCGCGCCGAGGTGAAGTTCGAGGGCGACACCCTGGTGAACCGCATCGAGCTGAAGGGCAT
CGACTTCAAGGAGGACGGCAACATCCTGGGGCACAAGCTGGAGTACAACTACAACAGCCACAACGTCTAT
ATCATGGCCGACAAGCAGAAGAACGGCATCAAGGTGAACTTCAAGATCCGCCACAACATCGAGGACGGCA
GCGTGCAGCTCGCCGACCACTACCAGCAGAACACCCCCATCGGCGACGGCCCCGTGCTGCTGCCCGACAA
CCACTACCTGAGCACCCAGTCCGCCCTGAGCAAAGACCCCAACGAGAAGCGCGATCACATGGTCCTGCTG
GAGTTCGTGACCGCCGCCGGGATCACTCTCGGCATGGACGAGCTGTACAAGTCCGGACTCAGATCTCGAG
CTCAAGCTTCGAATTCTGCAGTCGCCATGGATATGGCGGACGAGGGGAAGTCGTACAGCGAACACGATGA
TGAACGCGTTAATTTCCCTCAAAGAAAGAAGAAAGGCCGGGGTCCCTTCCGGTGGAAATATGGTGAAGGA
AACCGTAGGTCTGGAAGAGGCGGTTCTGGTATTCGGTCTTCCCGCCTTGAGGAAGATGATGGAGATGTGG
CAATGAGTGATGCCCAGGATGGTCCCCGAGTACGATACAACCCCTATACCACCCGACCTAACCGTCGGGG
TGATACTTGGCATGATCGAGATCGCATTCATGTTACTGTGCGGAGAGACAGAGCTCCTCCAGAGAGAGGA
GGGGCTGGCACCAGCCAGGATGGGACCTCAAAGAACTGGTTCAAGATTACAATTCCTTATGGCGAAAAGT
ATGACAAGGCATGGCTCCTGAGCATGATTCAGAGCAAGTGCAGTGTGCCCTTCACCCCTATTGAGTTTCA
CTATGAGAATACAGAGGCCCAGTTCTTCGTTGAAGACGCCAGTACTGCCTCTGCATTGAAGGCTGTCAAC
TATAAGATTTTGGATCGGGAGAACCGAAGGATATCTATCATCATCAACTCTTCTGCTCCACCCCACACTA
TACTGAATGAACTGAAGCCAGAACAAGTAGAACAGCTAAAGCTGATCATGAGCAAACGATACGATGGCTC
CCAACAAGCCCTTGACCTCAAAGGCCTCCGTTCAGACCCAGATTTGGTGGCCCAGAACATTGACGTTGTC
CTGAATCGCAGAAGCTGTATGGCAGCTACCCTGAGGATCATTGAAGAGAACATCCCTGAGCTATTGTCCT
TGAACTTGAGCAACAACAGGCTGTACAGGCTGGATGACATGTCTAGCATTGTTCAGAAGGCACCCAACCT
GAAGATCCTAAACCTTTCTGGAAATGAATTGAAGTCTGAGCGGGAATTGGACAAGATAAAGGGGCTGAAG
CTAGAAGAGCTCTGGCTCGATGGAAACTCCCTGTGTGACACCTTCCGAGACCAGTCCACCTACATCAGCG
CCATTCGCGAACGATTTCCCAAGTTACTACGCCTGGATGGCCATGAGCTACCCCCACCAATTGCCTTTGA
TGTTGAAGCCCCCACGACGTTACCGCCCTGCAAGGGAAGCTATTTTGGAACAGAAAACTTGAAGAGTCTG
GTCTTGCACTTCCTGCAACAGTACTATGCAATTTACGACTCTGGAGACCGACAAGGGCTCCTGGATGCCT
ACCATGATGGGGCCTGCTGTTCCCTGAGCATTCCTTTCATTCCTCAGAACCCTGCCCGAAGCAGCTTAGC
CGAGTATTTCAAGGATAGCAGAAATGTGAAGAAGCTTAAAGACCCTACCTTGCGGTTCCGGCTGCTGAAG
CACACGCGTCTCAACGTTGTTGCCTTCCTCAATGAGTTGCCCAAAACCCAGCACGACGTCAATTCCTTCG
TGGTAGACATAAGCGCCCAGACAAGCACATTGCTGTGTTTTTCTGTCAATGGAGTCTTCAAGGAAGTGGA
CGGAAAGTCCCGGGATTCTTTGCGAGCCTTCACCCGGACATTCATTGCTGTTCCTGCTAGCAATTCAGGG
CTATGTATTGTAAATGATGAGCTATTTGTGCGGAATGCCAGTTCTGAAGAGATCCAAAGAGCCTTCGCTA
TGCCTGCACCCACGCCTTCCTCCAGCCCGGTGCCCACCCTCTCTCCAGAGCAGCAGGAAATGTTGCAAGC
ATTCTCTACCCAGTCTGGCATGAACCTCGAGTGGTCCCAGAAGTGCCTTCAGGACAACAACTGGGACTAC
ACCAGATCTGCCCAGGCCTTCACTCATCTCAAGGCCAAGGGCGAGATCCCAGAAGTGGCATTCATGAAGT
GAGGATCCACCGGATCTAGATAACTGATCATAATCAGCCATACCACATTTGTAGAGGTTTTACTTGCTTT
AAAAAACCTCCCACACCTCCCCCTGAACCTGAAACATAAAATGAATGCAATTGTTGTTGTTAACTTGTTT
ATTGCAGCTTATAATGGTTACAAATAAAGCAATAGCATCACAAATTTCACAAATAAAGCATTTTTTTCAC
TGCATTCTAGTTGTGGTTTGTCCAAACTCATCAATGTATCTTAACGCGTAAATTGTAAGCGTTAATATTT
TGTTAAAATTCGCGTTAAATTTTTGTTAAATCAGCTCATTTTTTAACCAATAGGCCGAAATCGGCAAAAT
CCCTTATAAATCAAAAGAATAGACCGAGATAGGGT
[37 nt withheld, positions 3676-3712]
AAAGAACGTGGACTCCAACGTCAAAGG
[49 nt withheld, positions 3740-3788]
T
[91 nt withheld, positions 3790-3880]
G
[124 nt withheld, positions 3882-4005]
CAGGTGGCACTTTTCGGGGAAATGTGCGCGGAACCCCTATTTGTTTATTTTTCTAAATACATTCAAATAT
GTATCCGCTCATGAGACAATAACCCTGATAAATGCTTCAATAATATTGAAAAAGGAAGAGTCCTGAGGCG
GAAAGAACCAGCTGTGGAATGTGTGTCAGTTAGGGTGTGGAAAGTCCCCAGGCTCCCCAGCAGGCAGAAG
TATGCAAAGCATGCATCTCAATTAGTCAGCAACCAGGTGTGGAAAGTCCCCAGGCTCCCCAGCAGGCAGA
AGTATGCAAAGCATGCATCTCAATTAGTCAGCAACCATAGTCCCGCCCCTAACTCCGCCCATCCCGCCCC
TAACTCCGCCCAGTTCCGCCCATTCTCCGCCCCATGGCTGACTAATTTTTTTTATTTATGCAGAGGCCGA
GGCCGCCTCGGCCTCTGAGCTATTCCAGAAGTAGTGAGGAGGCTTTTTTGGAGGCCTAGGCTTTTGCAAA
GATCGATCAAGAGACAGGATGAGGATCGTTTCGCATGATTGAACAAGATGGATTGCACGCAGGTTCTCCG
GCCGCTTGGGTGGAGAGGCTATTCGGCTATGACTGGGCACAACAGACAATCGGCTGCTCTGATGCCGCCG
TGTTCCGGCTGTCAGCGCAGGGGCGCCCGGTTCTTTTTGTCAAGACCGACCTGTCCGGTGCCCTGAATGA
ACTGCAAGACGAGGCAGCGCGGCTATCGTGGCTGGCCACGACGGGCGTTCCTTGCGCAGCTGTGCTCGAC
GTTGTCACTGAAGCGGGAAGGGACTGGCTGCTATTGGGCGAAGTGCCGGGGCAGGATCTCCTGTCATCTC
ACCTTGCTCCTGCCGAGAAAGTATCCATCATGGCTGATGCAATGCGGCGGCTGCATACGCTTGATCCGGC
TACCTGCCCATTCGACCACCAAGCGAAACATCGCATCGAGCGAGCACGTACTCGGATGGAAGCCGGTCTT
GTCGATCAGGATGATCTGGACGAAGAGCATCAGGGGCTCGCGCCAGCCGAACTGTTCGCCAGGCTCAAGG
CGAGCATGCCCGACGGCGAGGATCTCGTCGTGACCCATGGCGATGCCTGCTTGCCGAATATCATGGTGGA
AAATGGCCGCTTTTCTGGATTCATCGACTGTGGCCGGCTGGGTGTGGCGGACCGCTATCAGGACATAGCG
TTGGCTACCCGTGATATTGCTGAAGAGCTTGGCGGCGAATGGGCTGACCGCTTCCTCGTGCTTTACGGTA
TCGCCGCTCCCGATTCGCAGCGCATCGCCTTCTATCGCCTTCTTGACGAGTTCTTCTGAGCGGGACTCTG
GGGTTCGAAATGACCGACCAAGCGACGCCCAACCTGCCATCACGAGATTTCGATTCCACCGCCGCCTTCT
ATGAAAGGTTGGGCTTCGGAATCGTTTTCCGGGACGCCGGCTGGATGATCCTCCAGCGCGGGGATCTCAT
GCTGGAGTTCTTCGCCCACCCTAGGGGGAGGCTAACTGAAACACGGAAGGAGACAATACCGGAAGGAACC
CGCGCTATGACGGCAATAAAAAGACAGAATAAAACGCACGGTGTTGGGTCGTTTGTTCATAAACGCGGGG
TTCGGTCCCAGGGCTGGCACTCTGTCGATACCCCACCGAGACCCCATTGGGGCCAATACGCCCGCGTTTC
TTCCTTTTCCCCACCCCACCCCCCAAGTTCGGGTGAAGGCCCAGGGCTCGCAGCCAACGTCGGGGCGGCA
GGCCCTGCCATAGCCTCAGGTTACTCATATATACTTTAGATTGATTTAAAACTTCATTTTTAATTTAAAA
GGATCTAGGTGAAGATCCTTTTTGATAATCTCATGACCAAAATCCCTTAACGTGAGTTTTCGTTCCACTG
AGCGTCAGACCCCGTAGAAAAGATCAAAGGATCTTCTTGAGATCCTTTTTTTCTGCGCGTAATCTGCTGC
TTGCAAACAAAAAAACCACCGCTACCAGCGGTGGTTTGTTTGCCGGATCAAGAGCTACCAACTCTTTTTC
CGAAGGTAACTGGCTTCAGCAGAGCGCAGATACCAAATACTGTCCTTCTAGTGTAGCCGTAGTTAGGCCA
CCACTTCAAGAACTCTGTAGCACCGCCTACATACCTCGCTCTGCTAATCCTGTTACCAGTGGCTGCTGCC
AGTGGCGATAAGTCGTGTCTTACCGGGTTGGACTCAAGACGATAGTTACCGGATAAGGCGCAGCGGTCGG
GCTGAACGGGGGGTTCGTGCACACAGCCCAGCTTGGAGCGAACGACCTACACCGAACTGAGATACCTACA
GCGTGAGCTATGAGAAAGCGCCACGCTTCCCGAAGGGAGAAAGGCGGACAGGTATCCGGTAAGCGGCAGG
GTCGGAACAGGAGAGCGCACGAGGGAGCTTCCAGGGGGAAACGCCTGGTATCTTTATAGTCCTGTCGGGT
TTCGCCACCTCTGACTTGAGCGTCGATTTTTGTGATGCTCGTCAGGGGGGCGGAGCCTATGGAAAAACGC
CAGCAACGCGGCCTTTTTACGGTTCCTGGCCTTTTGCTGGCCTTTTGCTCACATGTTCTTTCCTGCGTTA
TCCCCTGATTCTGTGGATAACCGTATTACCGCCATGCAT
Features (pLannotate 1.2.2; 17 found; start..end, strand, type, name):
     61..364     +  enhancer       CMV enhancer: human cytomegalovirus immediate early enhancer
    365..568     +  promoter       CMV promoter: human cytomegalovirus (CMV) immediate early promoter
    564..597     +  LTR            5' LTR (truncated) (fragment): truncated 5' long terminal repeat (LTR) from HIV-1
    613..631     +  promoter       T7 promoter: promoter for bacteriophage T7 RNA polymerase
    665..1381    +  CDS            EGFP: EGFP is a basic (constitutively fluorescent) green fluorescent protein published in 1996, derived from Aequorea victoria. It is reported to be a rapidly-maturing weak dimer with moderate acid sensitivity.
   1382..1424    +  misc_feature   MCS (fragment): multiple cloning site
   1433..3289    +  CDS            NXF1: NXF1_HUMAN - Also known as TAP. Experimental evidence at protein level: Swiss-Prot protein existence level 1. Involved in the nuclear export of mRNA species bearing retroviral constitutive transport elements (CTE) and in the export of mRNA from the nucleus to the cytoplasm (TAP/NFX1 pathway) (PubMed:10924507). The NXF1-NXT1 heterodimer is involved in the export of HSP70 mRNA in conjunction with ALYREF/THOC4 and THOC5 components of the TREX complex (PubMed:18364396, PubMed:19165146, PubMed:9660949). ALYREF/THOC4-bound mRNA is thought to be transferred to the NXF1-NXT1 heterodimer for export (Pu
   3315..3399    +  CDS            large T antigen (fragment): large T antigen from SV40 (simian virus 40)
   3422..3543    +  polyA_signal   SV40 poly(A) signal: SV40 polyadenylation signal
   3577..4005    -  rep_origin     f1 ori (sequence partly withheld): f1 bacteriophage origin of replication; arrow indicates direction of (+) strand synthesis
   4032..4136    +  promoter       AmpR promoter: bla
   4138..4495    +  promoter       SV40 promoter: SV40 enhancer and early promoter
   4530..5324    +  CDS            NeoR/KanR: aminoglycoside phosphotransferase from Tn5; aph(3')-II (or nptII); confers resistance to neomycin, kanamycin, and G418 (Geneticin®)
   5345..5497    +  CDS            ble (fragment): BLE_KLEPN - Experimental evidence at protein level: Swiss-Prot protein existence level 1. Binding protein with a strong affinity to the bleomycin family of antibiotics. Binds to CL990; an antimitotic-antibiotic compound. From Klebsiella pneumoniae.
   5556..5603    +  polyA_signal   HSV TK poly(A) signal: herpes simplex virus thymidine kinase polyadenylation signal (Cole and Stacy, 1985)
   5694..5710    -  polyA_signal   bGH poly(A) signal (fragment): bovine growth hormone polyadenylation signal
   5932..6520    +  rep_origin     ori: high-copy-number ColE1/pMB1/pBR322/pUC origin of replication
