[The description below was written by a language model from this plasmid's Addgene catalogue record and pLannotate feature annotations shown in this document.]
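Description:
pT7-EGFP-C1-HsNXF-1-R128ER158E_O is a 6.6 kb mammalian expression plasmid encoding human NXF1 (also known as TAP or MEX67), the mRNA nuclear export receptor, carrying the two charge-reversal substitutions R128E and R158E and fused at its N-terminus to EGFP. The catalogue lists the backbone as unknown, but the name and the annotated layout are consistent with an EGFP-C1-type vector modified to include a T7 promoter. The CMV immediate-early enhancer and promoter drive transcription in mammalian cells. A bacteriophage T7 promoter sits just upstream of the EGFP coding sequence, which would also permit T7 polymerase-driven transcription of the fusion. EGFP is followed by remnants of the multiple cloning site, then the NXF1 open reading frame, and the transcript is terminated by the SV40 polyadenylation signal. Short annotated fragments (HIV-1 LTR, SV40 large T antigen, ble, bGH poly(A)) are most likely sequence-similarity hits within backbone regions rather than functional elements.

Propagation in E. coli relies on a high-copy ColE1/pUC-type origin and kanamycin selection. The Tn5 NeoR/KanR gene is placed behind both a bacterial (bla) promoter and the SV40 early promoter, with an HSV TK polyadenylation signal, so the same marker can confer G418 resistance in mammalian cells. An f1 origin is also present.

According to the record, the ORF derives from the NCBI reference transcript for NXF1, and the associated work concerns structure-function analysis of TAP-mediated nucleocytoplasmic transport of retroviral genomic RNA. The construct is therefore suited to expressing a fluorescently tagged NXF1 point mutant in human cells for comparison with the wild-type protein, although the record does not state the specific effect of the mutations. The depositor sequence may be theoretical rather than fully verified.
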