Addgene plasmid #147119: pT7-EGFP-C1-HsNXF-1-R128ER158E_O
Purpose: Mammalian Expression of HsNxf-1-R128ER158E
Depositing lab: Elisa Izaurralde. Depositing organization: Max Planck Institute for Developmental Biology. Publication: Structure-function studies of nucleocytoplasmic transport of retroviral genomic RNA by mRNA export factor TAP. Teplova M, Wohlbold L, Khin NW, Izaurralde E, Patel DJ. Nat Struct Mol Biol. 2011 Aug 7;18(9):990-8. doi: 10.1038/nsmb.2094. PubMed 21822283.
Backbone
  Vector backbone: Unknown
  Vector type: Mammalian Expression
Growth in bacteria
  Bacterial resistance: Kanamycin, 50 μg/mL
  Growth temperature: 37°C
  Growth strain: DH5alpha
  Copy number: High Copy
Gene/Insert
  Gene/Insert name: HsNxf-1-R128ER158E
  Species: H. sapiens (human)
  Entrez Gene: NXF1 (a.k.a. MEX67, TAP)
  Cloning method: Unknown
Terms and licenses: Academic/Nonprofit Terms; Industry Terms: Not Available to Industry
Depositor comments: ORF extracted from NCBI: NM_006362.4. Plasmids from this collection were made available to the research community and donated after the lab closed. Please note that the sequence provided by the depositing laboratory may be theoretical/predicted or based on Sanger sequencing results. There may be discrepancies between sequencing results obtained by Addgene and the depositor sequence. If an Addgene verified sequence is not available, please contact before placing your order to request that our lab fully sequence the plasmid.
How to cite: pT7-EGFP-C1-HsNXF-1-R128ER158E_O was a gift from Elisa Izaurralde (Addgene plasmid # 147119 ; http://n2t.net/addgene:147119 ; RRID:Addgene_147119)
